>Addgene plasmid #159460 | Th-tdTomato | addgene full sequence | sequence record 319267 | Addgene NGS Result
AATTAACCCTCACTAAAGGGAACAAAAGCTGGTACCGGCCAGCCAGGCCTTCCTTCTGGCCTTGAGCAGG
GCTGGACCTGTGAGCCCAGGTCACAGATGAGAAAACCGACCCCTGGCTGCAGCAGCCCCCACACAGCAGG
GACACCATCCGTGAGAAGGACCCCAGCGTCTGGGGAGGGGCAGACCTACAGGACTGGGGGCTGCTGGGTG
GCCGGGTCAAGGCCAGTCTTGGAGGTGCTGACAGAGCCTGAGCTTTGTGAGGACGTCCTGTGGAACCTGT
CCCGGCCCCCTGCCCTGGGATGGGGAGAAGTCAGGGGGATAGACAGAGTCAAGGTGGGGGACAGGGCGGG
AGTGGGGTCCCCAGGGCTGGGGGCCTTTGGTGCAGTGACCAGAGTGTCAGGAGAGGGGAGCAAAGCCCTC
TAGCCTCATCCTCATAAAAGGTCTCATCATTTTCCCTCCAGCCTCTTATGCACTGGGGAAACTGAGGCCA
GGGGCTATGTGTCCAGCGGACAGGGGTGCTGAATTCCACCCACAGGCTTAGGGATATGGTCAAGGAAAGC
TTCCTGGAGGAGGCCCAGTGGAGGTTCAGGGAGGGATGGGGTGCCCGGCAGTCTCTAGTGGAAAAGGCGC
CTAGCCTATCTCCCCCATGAACCCCCTCACCCAGCCCTGGAAGAGGCCTCAGTGTCCCGCCTGTGACCAG
TTGGCTCAGAAAAGCCCTGGGAGCTCTGAGCCACTGTGAAGGTGGAAACGCGGCCCCTGGCCTCCCCTCT
CCTGGAGGCTGCAGACTCTGCCCGCCAGTTGACGAGGGCTCTGCCGCTCTCCTCCCCAGGAGCTATGCCT
CACGCATCCAGCGCCCCTTCTCCGTGAAGTTCGACCCGTACACGCTGGCCATCGACGTGCTGGACAGCCC
CCAGGCCGTGCGGCGCTCCCTGGAGGGTGTCCAGGATGAGCTGGACACCCTTGCCCATGCGCTGAGTGCC
ATTGGCGGATCCGGCGCAACAAACTTCTCTCTGCTGAAACAAGCCGGAGATGTCGAAGAGAATCCTGGAC
CGATGGTGAGCAAGGGCGAGGAGGTCATCAAAGAGTTCATGCGCTTCAAGGTGCGCATGGAGGGCTCCAT
GAACGGCCACGAGTTCGAGATCGAGGGCGAGGGCGAGGGCCGCCCCTACGAGGGCACCCAGACCGCCAAG
CTGAAGGTGACCAAGGGCGGCCCCCTGCCCTTCGCCTGGGACATCCTGTCCCCCCAGTTCATGTACGGCT
CCAAGGCGTACGTGAAGCACCCCGCCGACATCCCCGATTACAAGAAGCTGTCCTTCCCCGAGGGCTTCAA
GTGGGAGCGCGTGATGAACTTCGAGGACGGCGGTCTGGTGACCGTGACCCAGGACTCCTCCCTGCAGGAC
GGCACGCTGATCTACAAGGTGAAGATGCGCGGCACCAACTTCCCCCCCGACGGCCCCGTAATGCAGAAGA
AGACCATGGGCTGGGAGGCCTCCACCGAGCGCCTGTACCCCCGCGACGGCGTGCTGAAGGGCGAGATCCA
CCAGGCCCTGAAGCTGAAGGACGGCGGCCACTACCTGGTGGAGTTCAAGACCATCTACATGGCCAAGAAG
CCCGTGCAACTGCCCGGCTACTACTACGTGGACACCAAGCTGGACATCACCTCCCACAACGAGGACTACA
CCATCGTGGAACAGTACGAGCGCTCCGAGGGCCGCCACCACCTGTTCCTGGGGCATGGCACCGGCAGCAC
CGGCAGCGGCAGCTCCGGCACCGCCTCCTCCGAGGACAACAACATGGCCGTCATCAAAGAGTTCATGCGC
TTCAAGGTGCGCATGGAGGGCTCCATGAACGGCCACGAGTTCGAGATCGAGGGCGAGGGCGAGGGCCGCC
CCTACGAGGGCACCCAGACCGCCAAGCTGAAGGTGACCAAGGGCGGCCCCCTGCCCTTCGCCTGGGACAT
CCTGTCCCCCCAGTTCATGTACGGCTCCAAGGCGTACGTGAAGCACCCCGCCGACATCCCCGATTACAAG
AAGCTGTCCTTCCCCGAGGGCTTCAAGTGGGAGCGCGTGATGAACTTCGAGGACGGCGGTCTGGTGACCG
TGACCCAGGACTCCTCCCTGCAGGACGGCACGCTGATCTACAAGGTGAAGATGCGCGGCACCAACTTCCC
CCCCGACGGCCCCGTAATGCAGAAGAAGACCATGGGCTGGGAGGCCTCCACCGAGCGCCTGTACCCCCGC
GACGGCGTGCTGAAGGGCGAGATCCACCAGGCCCTGAAGCTGAAGGACGGCGGCCACTACCTGGTGGAGT
TCAAGACCATCTACATGGCCAAGAAGCCCGTGCAACTGCCCGGCTACTACTACGTGGACACCAAGCTGGA
CATCACCTCCCACAACGAGGACTACACCATCGTGGAACAGTACGAGCGCTCCGAGGGCCGCCACCACCTG
TTCCTGTACGGCATGGACGAGCTGTACAAGTAATGAGAATTCCGATCATATTCAATAACCCTTAATATAA
CTTCGTATAATGTATGCTATACGAAGTTATAGCGCTGCTCGAGAGATCTACGGGTGGCATCCCTGTGACC
CCTCCCCAGTGCCTCTCCTGGCCCTGGAAGTTGCCACTCCAGTGCCCACCAGCCTTGTCCTAATAAAATT
AAGTTGCATCATTTTGTCTGACTAGGTGTCCTTCTATAATATTATGGGGTGGAGGGGGGTGGTATGGAGC
AAGGGGCAAGTTGGGAAGACAACCTGTAGGGCCTGCGGGGTCTATTGGGAACCAAGCTGGAGTGCAGTGG
CACAATCTTGGCTCACTGCAATCTCCGCCTCCTGGGTTCAAGCGATTCTCCTGCCTCAGCCTCCCGAGTT
GTTGGGATTCCAGGCATGCATGACCAGGCTCAGCTAATTTTTGTTTTTTTGGTAGAGACGGGGTTTCACC
ATATTGGCCAGGCTGGTCTCCAACTCCTAATCTCAGGTGATCTACCCACCTTGGCCTCCCAAATTGCTGG
GATTACAGGCGTGAACCACTGCTCCCTTCCCTGTCCTTTAGGTCTGAAGAGGAGTTTACGTCCAGCCACG
CGTAGGATCTCGACCTCGAAATTCTACCGGGTAGGGGAGGCGCTTTTCCCAAGGCAGTCTGGAGCATGCG
CTTTAGCAGCCCCGCTGGGCACTTGGCGCTACACAAGTGGCCTCTGGCCTCGCACACATTCCACATCCAC
CGGTAGGCGCCAACCGACTCCGTTCTTTGGTGGCCCCTTCGCGCCACCTTCTACTCCTCCCCTAGTCAGG
AAGTTCCCCCCCGCCCCGCAGCTCGCGTCGTGCAGGACGTGACAAATGGAAGTAGCACGTCTCACTAGTC
TCGTGCAGATGGACAGCACCGCTGAGCAATGGAAGCGGGTAGGCCTTTGGGGCAGCGGCCAATAGCAGCT
TTGCTCCTTCGCTTTCTGGGCTCAGAGGCTGGGAAGGGGTGGGTCCGGGGGCGGGCTCAGGGGCGGGCTC
AGGGGCGGGGCGGGCGCCCGAAGGTCCTCCGGAGGCCCGGCATTCTGCACGCTTCAAAAGCGCACGTCTG
CCGCGCTGTTCTCCTCTTCCTCATCTCCGGGCCTTTCGACCTGCATCCATCTAGATCTCGAGCAGCTGAA
GCTTACCATGACCGAGTACAAGCCCACGGTGCGCCTCGCCACCCGCGACGACGTCCCCAGGGCCGTACGC
ACCCTCGCCGCCGCGTTCGCCGACTACCCCGCCACGCGCCACACCGTCGATCCGGACCGCCACATCGAGC
GGGTCACCGAGCTGCAAGAACTCTTCCTCACGCGCGTCGGGCTCGACATCGGCAAGGTGTGGGTCGCGGA
CGACGGCGCCGCGGTGGCGGTCTGGACCACGCCGGAGAGCGTCGAAGCGGGGGCGGTGTTCGCCGAGATC
GGCCCGCGCATGGCCGAGTTGAGCGGTTCCCGGCTGGCCGCGCAGCAACAGATGGAAGGCCTCCTGGCGC
CGCACCGGCCCAAGGAGCCCGCGTGGTTCCTGGCCACCGTCGGCGTCTCGCCCGACCACCAGGGCAAGGG
TCTGGGCAGCGCCGTCGTGCTCCCCGGAGTGGAGGCGGCCGAGCGCGCCGGGGTGCCCGCCTTCCTGGAG
ACCTCCGCGCCCCACAACCTCCCCTTCTACGAGCGGCTCGGCTTCACCGTCACCGCCGACGTCGAGGTGC
CCGAAGGACCGCGCACCTGGTGCATGACCCGCAAGCCCGGTGCCTGACGCCCGCCCCACGACCCGCAGCG
CCCGACCGAAAGGAGCGCACGACCCCATGCATCGATGATATCAGATCCCCGGGATGCAGAAATTGATGAT
CTATTAAACAATAAAGATGTCCACTAAAATGGAAGTTTTTCCTGTCATACTTTGTTAAGAAGGGTGAGAA
CAGAGTACCTACATTTTGAATGGAAGGATTGGAGCTACGGGGGTGGGGGTGGGGTGGGATTAGATAAATG
CCTGCTCTTTACTGAAGGCTCTTTACTATTGCTTTATGATAATGTTTCATAGTTGGATATCATAATTTAA
ACAAGCAAAACCAAATTAAGGGCCAGCTCATTCCTCCCACTCATGATCTATAGATCTATAGATCTCTCGT
GGGATCATTGTTTTTCTCTTGATTCCCACTTTGTGGTTCTAAGTACTGTGGTTTCCAAATGTGTCAGTTT
CATAGCCTGAAGAACGAGATCAGCAGCCTCTGTTCCACATACACTTCATTCTCAGTATTGTTTTGCCAAG
TTCTAATTCCATCAGAAGCTGGTCGAGATCCGGAACCCTTAATATAACTTCGTATAATGTATGCTATACG
AAGTTATTAGGTCCCTCGAAGAGGTTCACTAGGATCTTAGGTGCACGGCGTCCCTGAACTCCCTTCCCAA
CCTCGTTTGGTCCTGCACTGTCCCGGAATCCAGGCCCTGGTGAGGGGCTGGGTCCCGGGTGCCCCCCATG
CCCTCCCTGCTGCCAGGCTCCCACTGCCCCTGCACCTGCTTCTCAGCGCAACAGCTGTGTGTGCCCGTGG
TGAGGTTGTGCTGCCTGTGGTGAGGTCCTGTCCTGGCTCCCAGGGTCCTGGGGGCTGCTGCACTGCCCTC
CGCCCTTCCCTGACACTGTCTGCTGCCCCAATCACCGTCACAATAAAAGAAACTGTGGTCTCTACACCTG
CCTGGCCCCACATCTGTGCCACAGAGACAGACCCTGGGATCCTCAGACTCCCACACCCCCACCCCAGCCT
CACTCAGAGGTTTCGCCCTGGCCTCCTTCCTCCTCTGGGAGATGGCTGGCCGCCCTGGCCAGGCAGCTGG
CCCCTCCGGGCCTGGTTTCCCCGCTCACCCTGAGGCCCCGCCCAGCTCTGAGCCCCAAGCAGCTCCAGAG
GCTCGGGCACCCTGGCCGAGCTGCCCCATCTCCGTGGGGTGCCCTCCCAAGGTGGGGAGCCACGTGACAG
TGGGAGGGCCTCTCTCAGGCCTGGAAGGGAGCAGGGGTCACAAACTGTGCTGGCTGGGGGTGGTCTCAGA
GGTGGGCCTGCAGGCCTAACCCTCCCTGCTGACAGGGCTCCCAGCCCTTGAGAGAAACAGGGATGGAGGA
ACAGCTGCCCTGATGCCCTCACCCACCCGGAGCAGGCCCTGCGAACCAAGGGGAACCTCAGTGTGGCCCC
CAGCATGTGTGCTGATGGGGAGGGTCTGGCTGAGCTGGTGCCCAGGCAGATGGTCTGGGCCTGTCTCCCC
AGCGAGGCAGGATGGGGGCTGGATTTCAGACTCTGTAAGATGCCCCTGGCTTACTCGAGGGGCCTGGACA
TTGCCCTCCAGAGAGAGCACCCAACACGCGGCCGCCACCGCGGTGGAGCTCCAATTCGCCCTATAGTGAG
TCGTATTACAATTCACTGGCCGTCGTTTTACAACGTCGTGACTGGGAAAACCCTGGCGTTACCCAACTTA
ATCGCCTTGCAGCACATCCCCCTTTCGCCAGCTGGCGTAATAGCGAAGAGGCCCGCACCGATCGCCCTTC
CCAACAGTTGCGCAGCCTGAATGGCGAATGGAAATTGTAAGCGTTAATATTTTGTTAAAATTCGCGTTAA
ATTTTTGTTAAATCAGCTCATTTTTTAACCAATAGGCCGAAATCGGCAAAATCCCTTATAAATCAAAAGA
ATAGACCGAGATAGGGT
[37 nt withheld, positions 6178-6214]
AAAGAACGTGGACTCCAACGTCAAAGG
[49 nt withheld, positions 6242-6290]
T
[91 nt withheld, positions 6292-6382]
G
[124 nt withheld, positions 6384-6507]
CAGGTGGCACTTTTCGGGGAAATGTGCGCGGAACCCCTATTTGTTTATTTTTCTAAATACATTCAAATAT
GTATCCGCTCATGAGACAATAACCCTGATAAATGCTTCAATAATATTGAAAAAGGAAGAGTATGAGTATT
CAACATTTCCGTGTCGCCCTTATTCCCTTTTTTGCGGCATTTTGCCTTCCTGTTTTTGCTCACCCAGAAA
CGCTGGTGAAAGTAAAAGATGCTGAAGATCAGTTGGGTGCACGAGTGGGTTACATCGAACTGGATCTCAA
CAGCGGTAAGATCCTTGAGAGTTTTCGCCCCGAAGAACGTTTTCCAATGATGAGCACTTTTAAAGTTCTG
CTATGTGGCGCGGTATTATCCCGTATTGACGCCGGGCAAGAGCAACTCGGTCGCCGCATACACTATTCTC
AGAATGACTTGGTTGAGTACTCACCAGTCACAGAAAAGCATCTTACGGATGGCATGACAGTAAGAGAATT
ATGCAGTGCTGCCATAACCATGAGTGATAACACTGCGGCCAACTTACTTCTGACAACGATCGGAGGACCG
AAGGAGCTAACCGCTTTTTTGCACAACATGGGGGATCATGTAACTCGCCTTGATCGTTGGGAACCGGAGC
TGAATGAAGCCATACCAAACGACGAGCGTGACACCACGATGCCTGTAGCAATGGCAACAACGTTGCGCAA
ACTATTAACTGGCGAACTACTTACTCTAGCTTCCCGGCAACAATTAATAGACTGGATGGAGGCGGATAAA
GTTGCAGGACCACTTCTGCGCTCGGCCCTTCCGGCTGGCTGGTTTATTGCTGATAAATCTGGAGCCGGTG
AGCGTGGGTCTCGCGGTATCATTGCAGCACTGGGGCCAGATGGTAAGCCCTCCCGTATCGTAGTTATCTA
CACGACGGGGAGTCAGGCAACTATGGATGAACGAAATAGACAGATCGCTGAGATAGGTGCCTCACTGATT
AAGCATTGGTAACTGTCAGACCAAGTTTACTCATATATACTTTAGATTGATTTAAAACTTCATTTTTAAT
TTAAAAGGATCTAGGTGAAGATCCTTTTTGATAATCTCATGACCAAAATCCCTTAACGTGAGTTTTCGTT
CCACTGAGCGTCAGACCCCGTAGAAAAGATCAAAGGATCTTCTTGAGATCCTTTTTTTCTGCGCGTAATC
TGCTGCTTGCAAACAAAAAAACCACCGCTACCAGCGGTGGTTTGTTTGCCGGATCAAGAGCTACCAACTC
TTTTTCCGAAGGTAACTGGCTTCAGCAGAGCGCAGATACCAAATACTGTTCTTCTAGTGTAGCCGTAGTT
AGGCCACCACTTCAAGAACTCTGTAGCACCGCCTACATACCTCGCTCTGCTAATCCTGTTACCAGTGGCT
GCTGCCAGTGGCGATAAGTCGTGTCTTACCGGGTTGGACTCAAGACGATAGTTACCGGATAAGGCGCAGC
GGTCGGGCTGAACGGGGGGTTCGTGCACACAGCCCAGCTTGGAGCGAACGACCTACACCGAACTGAGATA
CCTACAGCGTGAGCTATGAGAAAGCGCCACGCTTCCCGAAGGGAGAAAGGCGGACAGGTATCCGGTAAGC
GGCAGGGTCGGAACAGGAGAGCGCACGAGGGAGCTTCCAGGGGGAAACGCCTGGTATCTTTATAGTCCTG
TCGGGTTTCGCCACCTCTGACTTGAGCGTCGATTTTTGTGATGCTCGTCAGGGGGGCGGAGCCTATGGAA
AAACGCCAGCAACGCGGCCTTTTTACGGTTCCTGGCCTTTTGCTGGCCTTTTGCTCACATGTTCTTTCCT
GCGTTATCCCCTGATTCTGTGGATAACCGTATTACCGCCTTTGAGTGAGCTGATACCGCTCGCCGCAGCC
GAACGACCGAGCGCAGCGAGTCAGTGAGCGAGGAAGCGGAAGAGCGCCCAATACGCAAACCGCCTCTCCC
CGCGCGTTGGCCGATTCATTAATGCAGCTGGCACGACAGGTTTCCCGACTGGAAAGCGGGCAGTGAGCGC
AACGCAATTAATGTGAGTTAGCTCACTCATTAGGCACCCCAGGCTTTACACTTTATGCTTCCGGCTCGTA
TGTTGTGTGGAATTGTGAGCGGATAACAATTTCACACAGGAAACAGCTATGACCATGATTACGCCAAGCT
CGA
Features (pLannotate 1.2.2; 21 found; start..end, strand, type, name):
      1..19      +  promoter       T3 promoter: promoter for bacteriophage T3 RNA polymerase
    828..986     +  CDS            TH (fragment): TY3H_HUMAN - Also known as TYH. Experimental evidence at protein level: Swiss-Prot protein existence level 1. Plays an important role in the physiology of adrenergic neurons (By similarity). Positively regulates the regression of retinal hyaloid vessels during postnatal development (By similarity). From Homo sapiens (Human).
   1053..2480    +  CDS            tdTomato: tdTomato is a basic (constitutively fluorescent) orange fluorescent protein published in 2004, derived from Discosoma sp.. It is reported to be a somewhat slowly-maturing tandem dimer with low acid sensitivity.
   2517..2550    -  protein_bind   loxP: Cre-mediated recombination occurs in the 8-bp core sequence (GCATACAT). Cre recombinase
   2572..3048    +  polyA_signal   hGH poly(A) signal: human growth hormone polyadenylation signal
   3109..3608    +  promoter       PGK promoter: mouse phosphoglycerate kinase 1 promoter
   3648..4247    +  CDS            PuroR (fragment): puromycin N-acetyltransferase; pac from Streptomyces; confers resistance to puromycin
   4325..4777    +  polyA_signal   PGK poly(A) signal: mouse phosphoglycerate kinase 1 polyadenylation signal
   4804..4837    -  protein_bind   loxP: Cre-mediated recombination occurs in the 8-bp core sequence (GCATACAT). Cre recombinase
   5359..5379    -  CDS            Gam (fragment): inhibitor of the host RecBCD nuclease in the λ Red system; gam; protects the double-stranded DNA substrate for recombination
   5838..5861    -  misc_feature   MCS (fragment): pBluescript multiple cloning site
   5870..5888    -  promoter       T7 promoter: promoter for bacteriophage T7 RNA polymerase
   5891..6048    +  CDS            lacZα (fragment): LacZα fragment of β-galactosidase; lacZ fragment
   6079..6507    -  rep_origin     f1 ori (sequence partly withheld): f1 bacteriophage origin of replication; arrow indicates direction of (+) strand synthesis
   6534..6638    +  promoter       AmpR promoter: bla
   6639..7499    +  CDS            AmpR: β-lactamase; bla; confers resistance to ampicillin, carbenicillin, and related antibiotics
   7670..8258    +  rep_origin     ori: high-copy-number ColE1/pMB1/pBR322/pUC origin of replication
   8441..8533    +  CDS            lacI (fragment): lac repressor; lacI; The lac repressor binds to the lac operator to inhibit transcription in E. coli. This inhibition can be relieved by adding lactose or isopropyl-β-D-thiogalactopyranoside (IPTG).
   8546..8567    +  protein_bind   CAP binding site: CAP binding activates transcription in the presence of cAMP. E. coli catabolite activator protein
   8582..8612    +  promoter       lac promoter: promoter for the E. coli lac operon
   8620..8636    +  protein_bind   lac operator: The lac repressor binds to the lac operator to inhibit transcription in E. coli. This inhibition can be relieved by adding lactose or isopropyl-β-D-thiogalactopyranoside (IPTG). lac repressor encoded by lacI
