[The description below was written by a language model from this plasmid's Addgene catalogue record and pLannotate feature annotations shown in this document.]
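Description:
Th-tdTomato is a gene-targeting (knock-in donor) plasmid built on the PL552 backbone, a pBluescript-type vector, and designed to insert a tdTomato reporter into the human tyrosine hydroxylase (TH) locus. In bacteria it replicates from a high-copy ColE1/pUC origin and is selected with ampicillin through the bla gene. The backbone also carries an f1 origin, flanking T3 and T7 promoters, and remnants of the lac/lacZα region.

The payload has no promoter of its own for the reporter. A fragment of the human TH coding sequence, lying within what appears to be the upstream homology region, is followed by a P2A peptide sequence (listed in the catalogue but not separately annotated in the feature table) and the full tdTomato open reading frame. After correct integration, the endogenous TH promoter should drive a single transcript, and ribosomal skipping at P2A should release TH and the orange-red fluorescent protein as separate polypeptides, so that fluorescence marks TH-expressing cells.

Downstream of tdTomato sit two loxP sites in the same orientation. They enclose an hGH polyadenylation signal and a mouse PGK promoter–puromycin N-acetyltransferase–PGK poly(A) cassette. This cassette allows puromycin selection of targeted mammalian cells and can later be excised with Cre recombinase. The roughly 1 kb of unannotated sequence after the second loxP site presumably serves as the downstream homology arm, although the record does not define the arm boundaries. A short "Gam" hit in this region is probably a spurious annotation.

The associated publication concerns human stem cell-derived neurons, which is consistent with using the construct to make TH reporter stem cell lines for identifying dopaminergic neurons. The record does not say which nuclease, if any, is used to stimulate targeting.
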