Addgene plasmid #159460: Th-tdTomato
Purpose: Targeting vector to TH gene locus for induction of P2A-fused tdTomato, with floxed PGK-puroR drug resistant cassette
Depositing lab: Yuejun Chen. Depositing organization: Center for Excellence in Brain Science and Intelligence Technology, Chinese Academy of Sciences. Publication: Human Stem Cell-Derived Neurons Repair Circuits and Restore Neural Function. Xiong M, Tao Y, Gao Q, Feng B, Yan W, Zhou Y, Kotsonis TA, Yuan T, You Z, Wu Z, Xi J, Haberman A, Graham J, Block J, Zhou W, Chen Y, Zhang SC. Cell Stem Cell. 2020 Sep 16. pii: S1934-5909(20)30410-0. doi: 10.1016/j.stem.2020.08.014. PubMed 32966778.
Backbone
  Vector backbone: PL552
  Backbone manufacturer: Su-Chun Zhang Lab
  Backbone size w/o insert (bp): 5293
  Vector type: Mammalian Expression, Cre/Lox
  Selectable markers: Puromycin
Growth in bacteria
  Bacterial resistance: Ampicillin, 100 μg/mL
  Growth temperature: 37°C
  Growth strain: NEB Stable
  Copy number: High Copy
Gene/Insert
  Gene/Insert name: P2A-tdTomato
  Species: Synthetic
  Insert size (bp): 1500
  Promoter: Endogenous TH
  Tag / fusion protein: P2A (N terminal on insert)
  Cloning method: Restriction Enzyme; 5′ cloning site BamHI (not destroyed); 3′ cloning site EcoRI (not destroyed)
  Sequencing primers: 5′ ctctcctccccaggagctat; 3′ ctggggaggggtcacaggg
Terms and licenses: Academic/Nonprofit Terms; Industry Terms: Not Available to Industry
How to cite: Th-tdTomato was a gift from Yuejun Chen (Addgene plasmid # 159460 ; http://n2t.net/addgene:159460 ; RRID:Addgene_159460)
